Addgene plasmid #112423: pZNF324.1.0-gDNA
Purpose: CRISPR plasmid for expression of Cas9 and gRNA targeting human transcription factor ZNF324
Depositing lab: Kevin White. Depositing organization: University of Chicago.
Backbone
  Vector backbone: pX330
  Backbone manufacturer: Zhang lab (Addgene plasmid ID: 42230)
  Vector type: Mammalian Expression, CRISPR
Growth in bacteria
  Bacterial resistance: Ampicillin, 100 μg/mL
  Growth temperature: 37°C
  Growth strain: DH5alpha
  Copy number: High Copy
Gene/Insert
  Gene/Insert name: ZNF324
  gRNA/shRNA sequence: CTGTGACCTCAGACCTCCGC TGG
  Species: H. sapiens (human)
  Entrez Gene: ZNF324 (a.k.a. ZF5128, ZNF324A)
  Cloning method: Restriction Enzyme; 5′ cloning site BbsI (destroyed during cloning); 3′ cloning site BbsI (destroyed during cloning)
  Sequencing primers: 5′ hU6-F (5'-GAGGGCCTATTTCCCATGATT-3')
Terms and licenses: Academic/Nonprofit Terms; Industry Terms: Not Available to Industry
Depositor comments: gRNA sequence listed includes 20 nucleotide target sequence, followed by the uncloned PAM sequence. The PAM sequence is not present in the plasmid. Use with plasmid pZNF324-donor.
How to cite: pZNF324.1.0-gDNA was a gift from Kevin White (Addgene plasmid # 112423 ; http://n2t.net/addgene:112423 ; RRID:Addgene_112423)
