[The description below was written by a language model from this plasmid's Addgene catalogue record and pLannotate feature annotations shown in this document.]
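Description:
pZNF324.1.0-gDNA is an all-in-one mammalian CRISPR expression plasmid built on the pX330 backbone. It delivers both Streptococcus pyogenes Cas9 and a single guide RNA directed against the human zinc-finger transcription factor gene ZNF324 (also known as ZF5128 or ZNF324A). It is propagated in E. coli as a high-copy plasmid through a ColE1/pUC-type origin and selected with ampicillin via the β-lactamase gene. An M13/f1-type phage origin, a single AAV2 ITR annotation and short bom and rop fragments are also present as backbone remnants. With only one ITR annotated, nothing in the record indicates use as an AAV packaging vector.

The 8.5 kb plasmid carries two expression units. A human U6 RNA polymerase III promoter drives the guide RNA. The 20-nucleotide ZNF324 target sequence was inserted between BbsI sites, which were destroyed in cloning, directly upstream of the S. pyogenes gRNA scaffold, which spans the numbering origin of the sequence record. The depositor notes that the PAM listed alongside the target is genomic and is not in the plasmid. The second unit uses a hybrid promoter made of the CMV enhancer, chicken β-actin promoter and a hybrid intron to express Cas9. The automated annotation splits Cas9 into adjoining N- and C-terminal portions, but these are contiguous. The Cas9 coding sequence is followed by a nucleoplasmin nuclear localization signal and a bovine growth hormone polyadenylation signal. No mammalian selection marker or fluorescent reporter is annotated.

After transfection into human cells, the plasmid should direct Cas9 cleavage at the ZNF324 locus. The depositor states it is meant to be used with a companion plasmid, pZNF324-donor, which suggests a homology-directed knock-in strategy, though the record does not describe the donor's contents.
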