Features (pLannotate 1.2.2; 18 found; start..end, strand, type, name):
     79..122     +  misc_RNA       gRNA scaffold (fragment): guide RNA scaffold for the Streptococcus pyogenes CRISPR/Cas9 system
    169..454     +  enhancer       CMV enhancer: human cytomegalovirus immediate early enhancer; contains an 18-bp deletion relative to the standard CMV enhancer
    456..733     +  promoter       chicken β-actin promoter: No description available
    734..962     +  intron         hybrid intron: hybrid between chicken β-actin (CBA) and minute virus of mice (MMV) introns (Gray et al., 2011)
   1100..2701    +  CDS            Cas9(N): N-terminal portion of Streptococcus pyogenes Cas9 (Zetsche et al., 2015)
   2702..5200    +  CDS            Cas9(C): C-terminal portion of Streptococcus pyogenes Cas9 (Zetsche et al., 2015)
   5201..5248    +  CDS            nucleoplasmin NLS: bipartite nuclear localization signal from nucleoplasmin
   5282..5393    +  polyA_signal   bGH poly(A) signal: bovine growth hormone polyadenylation signal
   5498..5638    +  repeat_region  AAV2 ITR: inverted terminal repeat of adeno-associated virus serotype 2 inverted
   5643..5694    -  misc_feature   bom (fragment): basis of mobility region from pBR322
   5713..6093    +  rep_origin     M13 ori (sequence partly withheld): M13 bacteriophage origin of replication; arrow indicates direction of (+) strand synthesis
   6169..6218    -  misc_feature   bom (fragment): basis of mobility region from pBR322
   6320..6355    -  CDS            rop (fragment): Rop protein, which maintains plasmids at low copy number; rop
   6450..6554    +  promoter       AmpR promoter: bla
   6555..7415    +  CDS            AmpR: β-lactamase; bla; confers resistance to ampicillin, carbenicillin, and related antibiotics
   7586..8174    +  rep_origin     ori: high-copy-number ColE1/pMB1/pBR322/pUC origin of replication
   8236..8476    +  promoter       U6 promoter: RNA polymerase III promoter for human U6 snRNA
   8505..72      +  misc_RNA       gRNA scaffold (across the origin): guide RNA scaffold for the Streptococcus pyogenes CRISPR/Cas9 system
>Addgene plasmid #112423 | pZNF324.1.0-gDNA | depositor full sequence | sequence record 211814 | Full Sequence
TAGAGCTAGAAATAGCAAGTTAAAATAAGGCTAGTCCGTTATCAACTTGAAAAAGTGGCACCGAGTCGGT
GCTTTTTTGTTTTAGAGCTAGAAATAGCAAGTTAAAATAAGGCTAGTCCGTTTTTAGCGCGTGCGCCAAT
TCTGCAGACAAATGGCTCTAGAGGTACCCGTTACATAACTTACGGTAAATGGCCCGCCTGGCTGACCGCC
CAACGACCCCCGCCCATTGACGTCAATAGTAACGCCAATAGGGACTTTCCATTGACGTCAATGGGTGGAG
TATTTACGGTAAACTGCCCACTTGGCAGTACATCAAGTGTATCATATGCCAAGTACGCCCCCTATTGACG
TCAATGACGGTAAATGGCCCGCCTGGCATTGTGCCCAGTACATGACCTTATGGGACTTTCCTACTTGGCA
GTACATCTACGTATTAGTCATCGCTATTACCATGGTCGAGGTGAGCCCCACGTTCTGCTTCACTCTCCCC
ATCTCCCCCCCCTCCCCACCCCCAATTTTGTATTTATTTATTTTTTAATTATTTTGTGCAGCGATGGGGG
CGGGGGGGGGGGGGGGGCGCGCGCCAGGCGGGGCGGGGCGGGGCGAGGGGCGGGGCGGGGCGAGGCGGAG
AGGTGCGGCGGCAGCCAATCAGAGCGGCGCGCTCCGAAAGTTTCCTTTTATGGCGAGGCGGCGGCGGCGG
CGGCCCTATAAAAAGCGAAGCGCGCGGCGGGCGGGAGTCGCTGCGACGCTGCCTTCGCCCCGTGCCCCGC
TCCGCCGCCGCCTCGCGCCGCCCGCCCCGGCTCTGACTGACCGCGTTACTCCCACAGGTGAGCGGGCGGG
ACGGCCCTTCTCCTCCGGGCTGTAATTAGCTGAGCAAGAGGTAAGGGTTTAAGGGATGGTTGGTTGGTGG
GGTATTAATGTTTAATTACCTGGAGCACCTGCCTGAAATCACTTTTTTTCAGGTTGGACCGGTGCCACCA
TGGACTATAAGGACCACGACGGAGACTACAAGGATCATGATATTGATTACAAAGACGATGACGATAAGAT
GGCCCCAAAGAAGAAGCGGAAGGTCGGTATCCACGGAGTCCCAGCAGCCGACAAGAAGTACAGCATCGGC
CTGGACATCGGCACCAACTCTGTGGGCTGGGCCGTGATCACCGACGAGTACAAGGTGCCCAGCAAGAAAT
TCAAGGTGCTGGGCAACACCGACCGGCACAGCATCAAGAAGAACCTGATCGGAGCCCTGCTGTTCGACAG
CGGCGAAACAGCCGAGGCCACCCGGCTGAAGAGAACCGCCAGAAGAAGATACACCAGACGGAAGAACCGG
ATCTGCTATCTGCAAGAGATCTTCAGCAACGAGATGGCCAAGGTGGACGACAGCTTCTTCCACAGACTGG
AAGAGTCCTTCCTGGTGGAAGAGGATAAGAAGCACGAGCGGCACCCCATCTTCGGCAACATCGTGGACGA
GGTGGCCTACCACGAGAAGTACCCCACCATCTACCACCTGAGAAAGAAACTGGTGGACAGCACCGACAAG
GCCGACCTGCGGCTGATCTATCTGGCCCTGGCCCACATGATCAAGTTCCGGGGCCACTTCCTGATCGAGG
GCGACCTGAACCCCGACAACAGCGACGTGGACAAGCTGTTCATCCAGCTGGTGCAGACCTACAACCAGCT
GTTCGAGGAAAACCCCATCAACGCCAGCGGCGTGGACGCCAAGGCCATCCTGTCTGCCAGACTGAGCAAG
AGCAGACGGCTGGAAAATCTGATCGCCCAGCTGCCCGGCGAGAAGAAGAATGGCCTGTTCGGAAACCTGA
TTGCCCTGAGCCTGGGCCTGACCCCCAACTTCAAGAGCAACTTCGACCTGGCCGAGGATGCCAAACTGCA
GCTGAGCAAGGACACCTACGACGACGACCTGGACAACCTGCTGGCCCAGATCGGCGACCAGTACGCCGAC
CTGTTTCTGGCCGCCAAGAACCTGTCCGACGCCATCCTGCTGAGCGACATCCTGAGAGTGAACACCGAGA
TCACCAAGGCCCCCCTGAGCGCCTCTATGATCAAGAGATACGACGAGCACCACCAGGACCTGACCCTGCT
GAAAGCTCTCGTGCGGCAGCAGCTGCCTGAGAAGTACAAAGAGATTTTCTTCGACCAGAGCAAGAACGGC
TACGCCGGCTACATTGACGGCGGAGCCAGCCAGGAAGAGTTCTACAAGTTCATCAAGCCCATCCTGGAAA
AGATGGACGGCACCGAGGAACTGCTCGTGAAGCTGAACAGAGAGGACCTGCTGCGGAAGCAGCGGACCTT
CGACAACGGCAGCATCCCCCACCAGATCCACCTGGGAGAGCTGCACGCCATTCTGCGGCGGCAGGAAGAT
TTTTACCCATTCCTGAAGGACAACCGGGAAAAGATCGAGAAGATCCTGACCTTCCGCATCCCCTACTACG
TGGGCCCTCTGGCCAGGGGAAACAGCAGATTCGCCTGGATGACCAGAAAGAGCGAGGAAACCATCACCCC
CTGGAACTTCGAGGAAGTGGTGGACAAGGGCGCTTCCGCCCAGAGCTTCATCGAGCGGATGACCAACTTC
GATAAGAACCTGCCCAACGAGAAGGTGCTGCCCAAGCACAGCCTGCTGTACGAGTACTTCACCGTGTATA
ACGAGCTGACCAAAGTGAAATACGTGACCGAGGGAATGAGAAAGCCCGCCTTCCTGAGCGGCGAGCAGAA
AAAGGCCATCGTGGACCTGCTGTTCAAGACCAACCGGAAAGTGACCGTGAAGCAGCTGAAAGAGGACTAC
TTCAAGAAAATCGAGTGCTTCGACTCCGTGGAAATCTCCGGCGTGGAAGATCGGTTCAACGCCTCCCTGG
GCACATACCACGATCTGCTGAAAATTATCAAGGACAAGGACTTCCTGGACAATGAGGAAAACGAGGACAT
TCTGGAAGATATCGTGCTGACCCTGACACTGTTTGAGGACAGAGAGATGATCGAGGAACGGCTGAAAACC
TATGCCCACCTGTTCGACGACAAAGTGATGAAGCAGCTGAAGCGGCGGAGATACACCGGCTGGGGCAGGC
TGAGCCGGAAGCTGATCAACGGCATCCGGGACAAGCAGTCCGGCAAGACAATCCTGGATTTCCTGAAGTC
CGACGGCTTCGCCAACAGAAACTTCATGCAGCTGATCCACGACGACAGCCTGACCTTTAAAGAGGACATC
CAGAAAGCCCAGGTGTCCGGCCAGGGCGATAGCCTGCACGAGCACATTGCCAATCTGGCCGGCAGCCCCG
CCATTAAGAAGGGCATCCTGCAGACAGTGAAGGTGGTGGACGAGCTCGTGAAAGTGATGGGCCGGCACAA
GCCCGAGAACATCGTGATCGAAATGGCCAGAGAGAACCAGACCACCCAGAAGGGACAGAAGAACAGCCGC
GAGAGAATGAAGCGGATCGAAGAGGGCATCAAAGAGCTGGGCAGCCAGATCCTGAAAGAACACCCCGTGG
AAAACACCCAGCTGCAGAACGAGAAGCTGTACCTGTACTACCTGCAGAATGGGCGGGATATGTACGTGGA
CCAGGAACTGGACATCAACCGGCTGTCCGACTACGATGTGGACCATATCGTGCCTCAGAGCTTTCTGAAG
GACGACTCCATCGACAACAAGGTGCTGACCAGAAGCGACAAGAACCGGGGCAAGAGCGACAACGTGCCCT
CCGAAGAGGTCGTGAAGAAGATGAAGAACTACTGGCGGCAGCTGCTGAACGCCAAGCTGATTACCCAGAG
AAAGTTCGACAATCTGACCAAGGCCGAGAGAGGCGGCCTGAGCGAACTGGATAAGGCCGGCTTCATCAAG
AGACAGCTGGTGGAAACCCGGCAGATCACAAAGCACGTGGCACAGATCCTGGACTCCCGGATGAACACTA
AGTACGACGAGAATGACAAGCTGATCCGGGAAGTGAAAGTGATCACCCTGAAGTCCAAGCTGGTGTCCGA
TTTCCGGAAGGATTTCCAGTTTTACAAAGTGCGCGAGATCAACAACTACCACCACGCCCACGACGCCTAC
CTGAACGCCGTCGTGGGAACCGCCCTGATCAAAAAGTACCCTAAGCTGGAAAGCGAGTTCGTGTACGGCG
ACTACAAGGTGTACGACGTGCGGAAGATGATCGCCAAGAGCGAGCAGGAAATCGGCAAGGCTACCGCCAA
GTACTTCTTCTACAGCAACATCATGAACTTTTTCAAGACCGAGATTACCCTGGCCAACGGCGAGATCCGG
AAGCGGCCTCTGATCGAGACAAACGGCGAAACCGGGGAGATCGTGTGGGATAAGGGCCGGGATTTTGCCA
CCGTGCGGAAAGTGCTGAGCATGCCCCAAGTGAATATCGTGAAAAAGACCGAGGTGCAGACAGGCGGCTT
CAGCAAAGAGTCTATCCTGCCCAAGAGGAACAGCGATAAGCTGATCGCCAGAAAGAAGGACTGGGACCCT
AAGAAGTACGGCGGCTTCGACAGCCCCACCGTGGCCTATTCTGTGCTGGTGGTGGCCAAAGTGGAAAAGG
GCAAGTCCAAGAAACTGAAGAGTGTGAAAGAGCTGCTGGGGATCACCATCATGGAAAGAAGCAGCTTCGA
GAAGAATCCCATCGACTTTCTGGAAGCCAAGGGCTACAAAGAAGTGAAAAAGGACCTGATCATCAAGCTG
CCTAAGTACTCCCTGTTCGAGCTGGAAAACGGCCGGAAGAGAATGCTGGCCTCTGCCGGCGAACTGCAGA
AGGGAAACGAACTGGCCCTGCCCTCCAAATATGTGAACTTCCTGTACCTGGCCAGCCACTATGAGAAGCT
GAAGGGCTCCCCCGAGGATAATGAGCAGAAACAGCTGTTTGTGGAACAGCACAAGCACTACCTGGACGAG
ATCATCGAGCAGATCAGCGAGTTCTCCAAGAGAGTGATCCTGGCCGACGCTAATCTGGACAAAGTGCTGT
CCGCCTACAACAAGCACCGGGATAAGCCCATCAGAGAGCAGGCCGAGAATATCATCCACCTGTTTACCCT
GACCAATCTGGGAGCCCCTGCCGCCTTCAAGTACTTTGACACCACCATCGACCGGAAGAGGTACACCAGC
ACCAAAGAGGTGCTGGACGCCACCCTGATCCACCAGAGCATCACCGGCCTGTACGAGACACGGATCGACC
TGTCTCAGCTGGGAGGCGACAAAAGGCCGGCGGCCACGAAAAAGGCCGGCCAGGCAAAAAAGAAAAAGTA
AGAATTCCTAGAGCTCGCTGATCAGCCTCGACTGTGCCTTCTAGTTGCCAGCCATCTGTTGTTTGCCCCT
CCCCCGTGCCTTCCTTGACCCTGGAAGGTGCCACTCCCACTGTCCTTTCCTAATAAAATGAGGAAATTGC
ATCGCATTGTCTGAGTAGGTGTCATTCTATTCTGGGGGGTGGGGTGGGGCAGGACAGCAAGGGGGAGGAT
TGGGAAGAGAATAGCAGGCATGCTGGGGAGCGGCCGCAGGAACCCCTAGTGATGGAGTTGGCCACTCCCT
CTCTGCGCGCTCGCTCGCTCACTGAGGCCGGGCGACCAAAGGTCGCCCGACGCCCGGGCTTTGCCCGGGC
GGCCTCAGTGAGCGAGCGAGCGCGCAGCTGCCTGCAGGGGCGCCTGATGCGGTATTTTCTCCTTACGCAT
CTGTGCGGTATTTCACACCGCATA
[142 nt withheld, positions 5695-5836]
C
[141 nt withheld, positions 5838-5978]
CCTTTGACGTTGGAGTCCACGTTCTTT
[37 nt withheld, positions 6006-6042]
ACCCTATCTCGGGCTATTCTTTTGATTTATAAGGGATTTTGCCGATTTCGGCCTATTGGTTAAAAAATGA
GCTGATTTAACAAAAATTTAACGCGAATTTTAACAAAATATTAACGTTTACAATTTTATGGTGCACTCTC
AGTACAATCTGCTCTGATGCCGCATAGTTAAGCCAGCCCCGACACCCGCCAACACCCGCTGACGCGCCCT
GACGGGCTTGTCTGCTCCCGGCATCCGCTTACAGACAAGCTGTGACCGTCTCCGGGAGCTGCATGTGTCA
GAGGTTTTCACCGTCATCACCGAAACGCGCGAGACGAAAGGGCCTCGTGATACGCCTATTTTTATAGGTT
AATGTCATGATAATAATGGTTTCTTAGACGTCAGGTGGCACTTTTCGGGGAAATGTGCGCGGAACCCCTA
TTTGTTTATTTTTCTAAATACATTCAAATATGTATCCGCTCATGAGACAATAACCCTGATAAATGCTTCA
ATAATATTGAAAAAGGAAGAGTATGAGTATTCAACATTTCCGTGTCGCCCTTATTCCCTTTTTTGCGGCA
TTTTGCCTTCCTGTTTTTGCTCACCCAGAAACGCTGGTGAAAGTAAAAGATGCTGAAGATCAGTTGGGTG
CACGAGTGGGTTACATCGAACTGGATCTCAACAGCGGTAAGATCCTTGAGAGTTTTCGCCCCGAAGAACG
TTTTCCAATGATGAGCACTTTTAAAGTTCTGCTATGTGGCGCGGTATTATCCCGTATTGACGCCGGGCAA
GAGCAACTCGGTCGCCGCATACACTATTCTCAGAATGACTTGGTTGAGTACTCACCAGTCACAGAAAAGC
ATCTTACGGATGGCATGACAGTAAGAGAATTATGCAGTGCTGCCATAACCATGAGTGATAACACTGCGGC
CAACTTACTTCTGACAACGATCGGAGGACCGAAGGAGCTAACCGCTTTTTTGCACAACATGGGGGATCAT
GTAACTCGCCTTGATCGTTGGGAACCGGAGCTGAATGAAGCCATACCAAACGACGAGCGTGACACCACGA
TGCCTGTAGCAATGGCAACAACGTTGCGCAAACTATTAACTGGCGAACTACTTACTCTAGCTTCCCGGCA
ACAATTAATAGACTGGATGGAGGCGGATAAAGTTGCAGGACCACTTCTGCGCTCGGCCCTTCCGGCTGGC
TGGTTTATTGCTGATAAATCTGGAGCCGGTGAGCGTGGAAGCCGCGGTATCATTGCAGCACTGGGGCCAG
ATGGTAAGCCCTCCCGTATCGTAGTTATCTACACGACGGGGAGTCAGGCAACTATGGATGAACGAAATAG
ACAGATCGCTGAGATAGGTGCCTCACTGATTAAGCATTGGTAACTGTCAGACCAAGTTTACTCATATATA
CTTTAGATTGATTTAAAACTTCATTTTTAATTTAAAAGGATCTAGGTGAAGATCCTTTTTGATAATCTCA
TGACCAAAATCCCTTAACGTGAGTTTTCGTTCCACTGAGCGTCAGACCCCGTAGAAAAGATCAAAGGATC
TTCTTGAGATCCTTTTTTTCTGCGCGTAATCTGCTGCTTGCAAACAAAAAAACCACCGCTACCAGCGGTG
GTTTGTTTGCCGGATCAAGAGCTACCAACTCTTTTTCCGAAGGTAACTGGCTTCAGCAGAGCGCAGATAC
CAAATACTGTCCTTCTAGTGTAGCCGTAGTTAGGCCACCACTTCAAGAACTCTGTAGCACCGCCTACATA
CCTCGCTCTGCTAATCCTGTTACCAGTGGCTGCTGCCAGTGGCGATAAGTCGTGTCTTACCGGGTTGGAC
TCAAGACGATAGTTACCGGATAAGGCGCAGCGGTCGGGCTGAACGGGGGGTTCGTGCACACAGCCCAGCT
TGGAGCGAACGACCTACACCGAACTGAGATACCTACAGCGTGAGCTATGAGAAAGCGCCACGCTTCCCGA
AGGGAGAAAGGCGGACAGGTATCCGGTAAGCGGCAGGGTCGGAACAGGAGAGCGCACGAGGGAGCTTCCA
GGGGGAAACGCCTGGTATCTTTATAGTCCTGTCGGGTTTCGCCACCTCTGACTTGAGCGTCGATTTTTGT
GATGCTCGTCAGGGGGGCGGAGCCTATGGAAAAACGCCAGCAACGCGGCCTTTTTACGGTTCCTGGCCTT
TTGCTGGCCTTTTGCTCACATGTGAGGGCCTATTTCCCATGATTCCTTCATATTTGCATATACGATACAA
GGCTGTTAGAGAGATAATTGGAATTAATTTGACTGTAAACACAAAGATATTAGTACAAAATACGTGACGT
AGAAAGTAATAATTTCTTGGGTAGTTTGCAGTTTTAAAATTATGTTTTAAAATGGACTATCATATGCTTA
CCGTAACTTGAAAGTATTTCGATTTCTTGGCTTTATATATCTTGTGGAAAGGACGAAACACCCTGTGACC
TCAGACCTCCGCGTTT
